Addgene plasmid #117625: pEPOR2KN0058
Purpose: Level2 MoClo construct, containing level1 plant expression cassettes for Sp-eCas9 1.0(pEPOR1CB0010) and sgRNA_AtCPK34 {AT5G19360}(pEPOR1CB0084)
Depositing lab: Nicola Patron. Depositing organization: Earlham Institute. Publication: Comparison of efficiency and specificity of CRISPR-associated (Cas) nucleases in plants: An expanded toolkit for precision genome engineering. Raitskin O, Schudoma C, West A, Patron NJ. PLoS One. 2019 Feb 27;14(2):e0211598. doi: 10.1371/journal.pone.0211598. eCollection 2019. PubMed 30811422.
Backbone
  Vector backbone: pICSL4723
  Vector type: Plant Expression
Growth in bacteria
  Bacterial resistance: Kanamycin, 50 μg/mL
  Growth temperature: 37°C
  Growth strain: DH5alpha
  Copy number: High Copy
Gene/Insert
  Gene/Insert name: [35S:Sp-eCas9 1.0(pEPOR1CB0010) ] +[AtU6-26:sgRNA]
  Species: Synthetic
  Cloning method: Restriction Enzyme; 5′ cloning site BpiI (destroyed during cloning); 3′ cloning site BpiI (destroyed during cloning)
Terms and licenses: Academic/Nonprofit Terms; Industry Terms: Not Available to Industry
Depositor comments: Please visit https://www.biorxiv.org/content/early/2018/09/20/422766 for BioRxiv preprint
How to cite: pEPOR2KN0058 was a gift from Nicola Patron (Addgene plasmid # 117625 ; http://n2t.net/addgene:117625 ; RRID:Addgene_117625)
