[The description below was written by a language model from this plasmid's Addgene catalogue record and pLannotate feature annotations shown in this document.]
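Description:
pEPOR2KN0058 is a Level 2 MoClo (Golden Gate) plant expression construct built in the binary backbone pICSL4723, into which two Level 1 transcription units were assembled through BpiI sites that were destroyed in the process. The backbone has the features of an Agrobacterium T-DNA vector. Nopaline-type left and right border repeats flank the payload. A high-copy ColE1/pUC-type origin supports propagation in E. coli, and the pVS1 oriV with its RepA replication and StaA stability genes allows maintenance in Agrobacterium. Bacterial selection is by kanamycin, through an aminoglycoside phosphotransferase gene driven by a bla promoter. The feature table annotates no plant selectable marker between the borders, and the record mentions none.

The first cassette expresses Sp-eCas9 1.0, an enhanced-specificity variant of Streptococcus pyogenes Cas9. It is driven by the CaMV 35S promoter with a duplicated enhancer, followed by the TMV Ω translational leader, and terminated by the NOS terminator. An EYFP coding sequence is annotated just downstream of Cas9 and ahead of the terminator, which suggests a C-terminal fluorescent fusion for monitoring nuclease expression, although the catalogue fields do not mention it. The second cassette uses the Arabidopsis U6-26 Pol III promoter, stated in the catalogue entry but not detected by the annotation, to transcribe a single guide RNA. This consists of a spacer targeting AtCPK34 (AT5G19360) joined to the standard SpCas9 scaffold. A short attB2 fragment annotated after the scaffold is probably an incidental match.

The construct belongs to a toolkit for comparing the efficiency and specificity of different Cas nucleases in plants. Here it pairs the eCas9 1.0 variant with a guide against an Arabidopsis calcium-dependent protein kinase gene for targeted mutagenesis.
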