Features (pLannotate 1.2.2; 16 found; start..end, strand, type, name):
    127..803     +  promoter       CaMV 35S promoter (enhanced): cauliflower mosaic virus 35S promoter with a duplicated enhancer region
    828..881     +  misc_feature   TMV Ω: translational enhancer from the tobacco mosaic virus 5'-leader sequence (Gallie et al., 1988)
    890..4993    +  CDS            Cas9: Cas9 (Csn1) endonuclease from the Streptococcus pyogenes Type II CRISPR/Cas system generates RNA-guided double strand breaks in DNA
   5033..5749    +  CDS            EYFP: EYFP is a basic (constitutively fluorescent) green/yellow fluorescent protein published in 1996, derived from Aequorea victoria. It is reported to be a very rapidly-maturing weak dimer with high acid sensitivity.
   5765..6017    +  terminator     NOS terminator: nopaline synthase terminator and poly(A) signal
   6270..6345    +  misc_RNA       gRNA scaffold: guide RNA scaffold for the Streptococcus pyogenes CRISPR/Cas9 system
   6357..6378    -  protein_bind   attB2 (fragment): mutant version of attB; recombination site for the Gateway® BP reaction BP Clonase™
   6450..6474    +  misc_feature   RB T-DNA repeat: right border repeat from nopaline C58 T-DNA
   6783..7412    +  CDS            pVS1 StaA: stability protein from the Pseudomonas plasmid pVS1 (Heeb et al., 2000)
   7841..8914    +  CDS            pVS1 RepA: replication protein from the Pseudomonas plasmid pVS1 (Heeb et al., 2000)
   8980..9174    +  rep_origin     pVS1 oriV: origin of replication for the Pseudomonas plasmid pVS1 (Heeb et al., 2000)
   9236..9304    +  promoter       AmpR promoter (fragment): bla
   9382..9486    +  promoter       AmpR promoter: bla
   9487..10281   +  CDS            KanR: aminoglycoside phosphotransferase; aphA-3; confers resistance to kanamycin
  10452..11040   +  rep_origin     ori: high-copy-number ColE1/pMB1/pBR322/pUC origin of replication
  11176..11200   +  misc_feature   LB T-DNA repeat: left border repeat from nopaline C58 T-DNA
>Addgene plasmid #117625 | pEPOR2KN0058 | addgene full sequence | sequence record 228366 | Addgene NGS Result
GAACACTCTGTGCCGATGTATCACCTCTCGCAAGAATTCAAGCTTGGAGGTCAACATGGTGGAGCACGAC
ACTCTGGTCTACTCCAAAAATGTCAAAGATACAGTCTCAGAAGATCAAAGGGCTATTGAGACTTTTCAAC
AAAGGATAATTTCGGGAAACCTCCTCGGATTCCATTGCCCAGCTATCTGTCACTTCATCGAAAGGACAGT
AGAAAAGGAAGGTGGCTCCTACAAATGCCATCATTGCGATAAAGGAAAGGCTATCATTCAAGATCTCTCT
GCCGACAGTGGTCCCAAAGATGGACCCCCACCCACGAGGAGCATCGTGGAAAAAGAAGAGGTTCCAACCA
CGTCTACAAAGCAAGTGGATTGATGTGATAACATGGTGGAGCACGACACTCTGGTCTACTCCAAAAATGT
CAAAGATACAGTCTCAGAAGATCAAAGGGCTATTGAGACTTTTCAACAAAGGATAATTTCGGGAAACCTC
CTCGGATTCCATTGCCCAGCTATCTGTCACTTCATCGAAAGGACAGTAGAAAAGGAAGGTGGCTCCTACA
AATGCCATCATTGCGATAAAGGAAAGGCTATCATTCAAGATCTCTCTGCCGACAGTGGTCCCAAAGATGG
ACCCCCACCCACGAGGAGCATCGTGGAAAAAGAAGAGGTTCCAACCACGTCTACAAAGCAAGTGGATTGA
TGTGACATCTCCACTGACGTAAGGGATGACGCACAATCCCACTATCCTTCGCAAGACCCTTCCTCTATAT
AAGGAAGTTCATTTCATTTGGAGAGGACACGCTCGAGTATAAGAGCTCATTTTTACAACAATTACCAACA
ACAACAAACAACAAACAACATTACAATTACATTTACAATTATCGATACAATGGACAAGAAGTACTCCATT
GGGCTCGATATCGGCACAAACAGCGTCGGCTGGGCCGTCATTACGGACGAGTACAAGGTGCCGAGCAAAA
AATTCAAAGTTCTGGGCAATACCGATCGCCACAGCATAAAGAAGAACCTCATTGGCGCCCTCCTGTTCGA
CTCCGGGGAGACGGCCGAAGCCACGCGGCTCAAAAGAACAGCACGGCGCAGATATACCCGCAGAAAGAAT
CGGATCTGCTACCTGCAGGAGATCTTTAGTAATGAGATGGCTAAGGTGGATGACTCTTTCTTCCATAGGC
TGGAGGAGTCCTTTTTGGTGGAGGAGGATAAAAAGCACGAGCGCCACCCAATCTTTGGCAATATCGTGGA
CGAGGTGGCGTACCATGAAAAGTACCCAACCATATATCATCTGAGGAAGAAGCTTGTAGACAGTACTGAT
AAGGCTGACTTGCGGTTGATCTATCTCGCGCTGGCGCATATGATCAAATTTCGGGGACACTTCCTCATCG
AGGGGGACCTGAACCCAGACAACAGCGATGTCGACAAACTCTTTATCCAACTGGTTCAGACTTACAATCA
GCTTTTCGAAGAGAACCCGATCAACGCATCCGGAGTTGACGCCAAAGCAATCCTGAGCGCTAGGCTGTCC
AAATCCCGGCGGCTCGAAAACCTCATCGCACAGCTCCCTGGGGAGAAGAAGAACGGCCTGTTTGGTAATC
TTATCGCCCTGTCACTCGGGCTGACCCCCAACTTTAAATCTAACTTCGACCTGGCCGAAGATGCCAAGCT
TCAACTGAGCAAAGACACCTACGATGATGATCTCGACAATCTGCTGGCCCAGATCGGCGACCAGTACGCA
GACCTTTTTTTGGCGGCAAAGAACCTGTCAGACGCCATTCTGCTGAGTGATATTCTGCGAGTGAACACGG
AGATCACCAAAGCTCCGCTGAGCGCTAGTATGATCAAGCGCTATGATGAGCACCACCAAGACTTGACTTT
GCTGAAGGCCCTTGTCAGACAGCAACTGCCTGAGAAGTACAAGGAAATTTTCTTCGATCAGTCTAAAAAT
GGCTACGCCGGATACATTGACGGCGGAGCAAGCCAGGAGGAATTTTACAAATTTATTAAGCCCATCTTGG
AAAAAATGGACGGCACCGAGGAGCTGCTGGTAAAGCTTAACAGAGAAGATCTGTTGCGCAAACAGCGCAC
TTTCGACAATGGAAGCATCCCCCACCAGATTCACCTGGGCGAACTGCACGCTATCCTCAGGCGGCAAGAG
GATTTCTACCCCTTTTTGAAAGATAACAGGGAAAAGATTGAGAAAATCCTCACATTTCGGATACCCTACT
ATGTAGGCCCCCTCGCCCGGGGAAATTCCAGATTCGCGTGGATGACTCGCAAATCAGAAGAGACTATCAC
TCCCTGGAACTTCGAGGAAGTCGTGGATAAGGGGGCCTCTGCCCAGTCCTTCATCGAAAGGATGACTAAC
TTTGATAAAAATCTGCCTAACGAAAAGGTGCTTCCTAAACACTCTCTGCTGTACGAGTACTTCACAGTTT
ATAACGAGCTCACCAAGGTCAAATACGTCACAGAAGGGATGAGAAAGCCAGCATTCCTGTCTGGAGAGCA
GAAGAAAGCTATCGTGGACCTCCTCTTCAAGACGAACCGGAAAGTTACCGTGAAACAGCTCAAAGAAGAT
TATTTCAAAAAGATTGAATGTTTCGACTCTGTTGAAATCAGCGGAGTGGAGGATCGCTTCAACGCATCCC
TGGGAACGTATCACGATCTCCTGAAAATCATTAAAGACAAGGACTTCCTGGACAATGAGGAGAACGAGGA
CATTCTTGAGGACATTGTCCTCACCCTTACGTTGTTTGAAGATAGGGAGATGATTGAAGAACGCTTGAAA
ACTTACGCTCATCTCTTCGACGACAAAGTCATGAAACAGCTCAAGAGGCGCCGATATACAGGATGGGGGC
GGCTGTCAAGAAAACTGATCAATGGGATCCGAGACAAGCAGAGTGGAAAGACAATCCTGGATTTTCTTAA
GTCCGATGGATTTGCCAACCGGAACTTCATGCAGTTGATCCATGATGACTCTCTCACCTTTAAGGAGGAC
ATCCAGAAAGCACAAGTTTCTGGCCAGGGGGACAGTCTCCACGAGCACATCGCTAATCTTGCAGGTAGCC
CAGCTATCAAAAAGGGAATACTGCAGACCGTTAAGGTCGTGGATGAACTCGTCAAAGTAATGGGAAGGCA
TAAGCCCGAGAATATCGTTATCGAGATGGCCCGAGAGAACCAAACTACCCAGAAGGGACAGAAGAACAGT
AGGGAAAGGATGAAGAGGATTGAAGAGGGTATAAAAGAACTGGGGTCCCAAATCCTTAAGGAACACCCAG
TTGAAAACACCCAGCTTCAGAATGAGGCGCTCTACCTGTACTACCTGCAGAACGGCAGGGACATGTACGT
GGATCAGGAACTGGACATCAATCGGCTCTCCGACTACGACGTGGATCATATCGTGCCCCAGTCTTTTCTC
AAAGATGATTCTATTGATAATAAAGTGTTGACAAGATCCGATAAAAATAGAGGGAAGAGTGATAACGTCC
CCTCAGAAGAAGTTGTCAAGAAAATGAAAAATTATTGGCGGCAGCTGCTGAACGCCAAACTGATCACACA
ACGGAAGTTCGATAATCTGACTAAGGCTGAACGAGGTGGCCTGTCTGAGTTGGATAAAGCCGGCTTCATC
AAAAGGCAGCTTGTTGAGACACGCCAGATCACCAAGCACGTGGCCCAAATTCTCGATTCACGCATGAACA
CCAAGTACGATGAAAATGACAAACTGATTCGAGAGGTGAAAGTTATTACTCTGAAGTCTAAGCTGGTTTC
AGATTTCAGAAAGGACTTTCAGTTTTATAAGGTGAGAGAGATCAACAATTACCACCATGCGCATGATGCC
TACCTGAATGCAGTGGTAGGCACTGCACTTATCAAAAAATATCCCGCGCTTGAATCTGAATTTGTTTACG
GAGACTATAAAGTGTACGATGTTAGGAAAATGATCGCAAAGTCTGAGCAGGAAATAGGCAAGGCCACCGC
TAAGTACTTCTTTTACAGCAATATTATGAATTTTTTCAAGACCGAGATTACACTGGCCAATGGAGAGATT
CGGAAGGCACCACTTATCGAAACAAACGGAGAAACAGGAGAAATCGTGTGGGACAAGGGTAGGGATTTCG
CGACAGTCCGGAAGGTCCTGTCCATGCCGCAGGTGAACATCGTTAAAAAGACCGAAGTACAGACCGGAGG
CTTCTCCAAGGAAAGTATCCTCCCGAAAAGGAACAGCGACAAGCTGATCGCACGCAAAAAAGATTGGGAC
CCCAAGAAATACGGCGGATTCGATTCTCCTACAGTCGCTTACAGTGTACTGGTTGTGGCCAAAGTGGAGA
AAGGGAAGTCTAAAAAACTCAAAAGCGTCAAGGAACTGCTGGGCATCACAATCATGGAGCGATCAAGCTT
CGAAAAAAACCCCATCGACTTTCTCGAGGCGAAAGGATATAAAGAGGTCAAAAAAGACCTCATCATTAAG
CTTCCCAAGTACTCTCTCTTTGAGCTTGAAAACGGCCGGAAACGAATGCTCGCTAGTGCGGGCGAGCTGC
AGAAAGGTAACGAGCTGGCACTGCCCTCTAAATACGTTAATTTCTTGTATCTGGCCAGCCACTATGAAAA
GCTCAAAGGATCTCCCGAAGATAATGAGCAGAAGCAGCTGTTCGTGGAACAACACAAACACTACCTTGAT
GAGATCATCGAGCAAATAAGCGAATTCTCCAAAAGAGTGATCCTCGCCGACGCTAACCTCGATAAGGTGC
TTTCTGCTTACAATAAGCACAGGGATAAGCCCATCAGGGAGCAGGCAGAAAACATTATCCACTTGTTTAC
TCTGACCAACTTGGGCGCGCCTGCAGCCTTCAAGTACTTCGACACCACCATAGACAGAAAGCGGTACACC
TCTACAAAGGAGGTCCTGGACGCCACACTGATTCATCAGTCAATTACGGGGCTCTATGAAACAAGAATCG
ACCTCTCTCAGCTCGGTGGAGACAGCAGGGCTGACCCCAAGAAGAAGAGGAAGGTGGGTTCGATGGTGAG
CAAGGGCGAGGAGCTGTTCACCGGGGTGGTGCCCATCCTGGTCGAGCTGGACGGCGACGTAAACGGCCAC
AAGTTCAGCGTGTCCGGCGAGGGCGAGGGCGATGCCACCTACGGCAAGCTGACCCTGAAGTTCATCTGCA
CCACCGGCAAGCTGCCCGTGCCCTGGCCCACCCTCGTGACCACCTTCGGCTACGGCCTGCAGTGCTTCGC
CCGCTACCCCGACCACATGAAGCAGCACGACTTCTTCAAGTCCGCCATGCCCGAAGGCTACGTCCAGGAG
CGCACCATCTTCTTCAAGGACGACGGCAACTACAAGACCCGCGCCGAGGTGAAGTTCGAGGGCGACACCC
TGGTGAACCGCATCGAGCTGAAGGGCATCGACTTCAAGGAGGACGGCAACATCCTGGGGCACAAGCTGGA
GTACAACTACAACAGCCACAACGTCTATATCATGGCCGACAAGCAGAAGAACGGCATCAAGGTGAACTTC
AAGATCCGCCACAACATCGAGGACGGCAGCGTGCAGCTCGCCGACCACTACCAGCAGAACACCCCCATCG
GCGACGGCCCCGTGCTGCTGCCCGACAACCACTACCTGAGCTACCAGTCCGCCCTGAGCAAAGACCCCAA
CGAGAAGCGCGATCACATGGTCCTGCTGGAGTTCGTGACCGCCGCCGGGATCACTCTCGGCATGGACGAG
CTGTACAAGTGAGCTTGTCAAGCAGATCGTTCAAACATTTGGCAATAAAGTTTCTTAAGATTGAATCCTG
TTGCCGGTCTTGCGATGATTATCATATAATTTCTGTTGAATTACGTTAAGCATGTAATAATTAACATGTA
ATGCATGACGTTATTTATGAGATGGGTTTTTATGATTAGAGTCCCGCAATTATACATTTAATACGCGATA
GAAAACAAAATATAGCGCGCAAACTAGGATAAATTATCGCGCGCGGTGTCATCTATGTTACTAGATCGAC
GCTACTAGAATTCGAGCTCGGAGCATCTTCATTCTTAAGATATGAAGATAATCTTCAAAAGGCCCCTGGG
AATCTGAAAGAAGAGAAGCAGGCCCATTTATATGGGAAAGAACAATAGTATTTCTTATATAGGCCCATTT
AAGTTGAAAACAATCTTCAAAAGTCCCACATCGCTTAGATAAGAAAACGAAGCTGAGTTTATATACAGCT
AGAGTCGAAGTAGTGATTGCCATACTTGCCATTCCATGGGTTTTAGAGCTAGAAATAGCAAGTTAAAATA
AGGCTAGTCCGTTATCAACTTGAAAAAGTGGCACCGAGTCGGTGCTTTTTTTCTAGACCCAGCTTTCTTG
TACAAAGTTGGCATTACGCTTTACGAGGATGCACATGTGACCGAGGGACACGAAGTGATCCGTTTAAACT
ATCAGTGTTTGACAGGATATATTGGCGGGTAAACCTAAGAGAAAAGAGCGTTTATTAGAATAATCGGATA
TTTAAAAGGGCGTGAAAAGGTTTATCCGTTCGTCCATTTGTATGTGCATGCCAACCACAGGGTTCCCCTC
GGGAGTCAGCCGTGCGGCTGCATGAAATCCTGGCCGGTTTGTCTGATGCCAAGCTGGCGGCCTGGCCGGC
CAGCTTGGCCGCTGAAGAAACCGAGCGCCGCCGTCTAAAAAGGTGATGTGTATTTGAGTAAAACAGCTTG
CGTCATGCGGTCGCTGCGTATATGATGCGATGAGTAAATAAACAAATACGCAAGGGGAACGCATGAAGGT
TATCGCTGTACTTAACCAGAAAGGCGGGTCAGGCAAGACGACCATCGCAACCCATCTAGCCCGCGCCCTG
CAACTCGCCGGGGCCGATGTTCTGTTAGTCGATTCCGATCCCCAGGGCAGTGCCCGCGATTGGGCGGCCG
TGCGGGAAGATCAACCGCTAACCGTTGTCGGCATCGACCGCCCGACGATTGACCGCGACGTGAAGGCCAT
CGGCCGGCGCGACTTCGTAGTGATCGACGGAGCGCCCCAGGCGGCGGACTTGGCTGTGTCCGCGATCAAG
GCAGCCGACTTCGTGCTGATTCCGGTGCAGCCAAGCCCTTACGACATATGGGCCACCGCCGACCTGGTGG
AGCTGGTTAAGCAGCGCATTGAGGTCACGGATGGAAGGCTACAAGCGGCCTTTGTCGTGTCGCGGGCGAT
CAAAGGCACGCGCATCGGCGGTGAGGTTGCCGAGGCGCTGGCCGGGTACGAGCTGCCCATTCTTGAGTCC
CGTATCACGCAGCGCGTGAGCTACCCAGGCACTGCCGCCGCCGGCACAACCGTTCTTGAATCAGAACCCG
AGGGCGACGCTGCCCGCGAGGTCCAGGCGCTGGCCGCTGAAATTAAATCAAAACTCATTTGAGTTAATGA
GGTAAAGAGAAAATGAGCAAAAGCACAAACACGCTAAGTGCCGGCCGTCCGAGCGCACGCAGCAGCAAGG
CTGCAACGTTGGCCAGCCTGGCAGACACGCCAGCCATGAAGCGGGTCAACTTTCAGTTGCCGGCGGAGGA
TCACACCAAGCTGAAGATGTACGCGGTACGCCAAGGCAAGACCATTACCGAGCTGCTATCTGAATACATC
GCGCAGCTACCAGAGTAAATGAGCAAATGAATAAATGAGTAGATGAATTTTAGCGGCTAAAGGAGGCGGC
ATGGAAAATCAAGAACAACCAGGCACCGACGCCGTGGAATGCCCCATGTGTGGAGGAACGGGCGGTTGGC
CAGGCGTAAGCGGCTGGGTTGTCTGCCGGCCCTGCAATGGCACTGGAACCCCCAAGCCCGAGGAATCGGC
GTGAGCGGTCGCAAACCATCCGGCCCGGTACAAATCGGCGCGGCGCTGGGTGATGACCTGGTGGAGAAGT
TGAAGGCCGCGCAGGCCGCCCAGCGGCAACGCATCGAGGCAGAAGCACGCCCCGGTGAATCGTGGCAAGC
GGCCGCTGATCGAATCCGCAAAGAATCCCGGCAACCGCCGGCAGCCGGTGCGTCGTCGATTAGGAAGCCG
CCCAAGGGCGACGAGCAACCAGATTTTTTCGTTCCGATGCTCTATGACGTGGGCACCCGCGATAGTCGCA
GCATCATGGACGTGGCCGTTTTCCGTCTGTCGAAGCGTGACCGACGAGCTGGCGAGGTGATCCGCTACGA
GCTTCCAGACGGGCACGTAGAGGTTTCCGCAGGGCCGGCCGGCATGGCCAGTGTGTGGGATTACGACCTG
GTACTGATGGCGGTTTCCCATCTAACCGAATCCATGAACCGATACCGGGAAGGGAAGGGAGACAAGCCCG
GCCGCGTGTTCCGTCCACACGTTGCGGACGTACTCAAGTTCTGCCGGCGAGCCGATGGCGGAAAGCAGAA
AGACGACCTGGTAGAAACCTGCATTCGGTTAAACACCACGCACGTTGCCATGCAGCGTACGAAGAAGGCC
AAGAACGGCCGCCTGGTGACGGTATCCGAGGGTGAAGCCTTGATTAGCCGCTACAAGATCGTAAAGAGCG
AAACCGGGCGGCCGGAGTACATCGAGATCGAGCTAGCTGATTGGATGTACCGCGAGATTACAGAAGGCAA
GAACCCGGACGTGCTGACGGTTCACCCCGATTACTTTTTGATCGATCCCGGCATCGGCCGTTTTCTCTAC
CGCCTGGCACGCCGCGCCGCAGGCAAGGCAGAAGCCAGATGGTTGTTCAAGACGATCTACGAACGCAGTG
GCAGCGCCGGAGAGTTCAAGAAGTTCTGTTTCACCGTGCGCAAGCTGATCGGGTCAAATGACCTGCCGGA
GTACGATTTGAAGGAGGAGGCGGGGCAGGCTGGCCCGATCCTAGTCATGCGCTACCGCAACCTGATCGAG
GGCGAAGCATCCGCCGGTTCCTAATGTACGGAGCAGATGCTAGGGCAAATTGCCCTAGCAGGGGAAAAAG
GTCGAAAAAGCTTCTTTCCTGTGGATAGCACGTACATTGGGAACCCAAAGCCGTACATTGGGAACCGGAA
CCCGTACATTGGGAACCCAAAGCCGTACATTGGGAACCGGTCACACATGTAAGTGACTGATATAAAAGAG
AAAAAAGGCGATTTTTCCGCCTAAAACTCTTTAAAACTTATTAAAACTCTTAAAACCCGCCTGGCCTGTG
CATAACTGTCTGGCCAGCGCACAGCCGAACAGCTGCAAAAAGCGCCCACATCAAGGCTCCGAGTGCGCGG
AACCCCTATTTGTTTATTTTTCTAAATACATTCAAATATGTATCCGCTCATGAGACAATAACCCGCCTGG
CCTGTGCATAACTGTCTGGCCAGCGCACAGCCGAACAGCTGCAAAAAGCGCCCACATCAAGGCTCCGAGT
GCGCGGAACCCCTATTTGTTTATTTTTCTAAATACATTCAAATATGTATCCGCTCATGAGACAATAACCC
TGATAAATGCTTCAATAATATTGAAAAAGGAAGAGTATGGCTAAAATGAGAATATCACCGGAATTGAAAA
AACTGATCGAAAAATACCGCTGCGTAAAAGATACGGAAGGAATGTCTCCTGCTAAGGTATATAAGCTGGT
GGGAGAAAATGAAAACCTATATTTAAAAATGACGGACAGCCGGTATAAAGGGACCACCTATGATGTGGAA
CGGGAAAAGGACATGATGCTATGGCTGGAAGGAAAGCTGCCTGTTCCAAAGGTCCTGCACTTTGAACGGC
ATGATGGCTGGAGCAATCTGCTCATGAGTGAGGCCGATGGCGTCCTTTGCTCGGAAGAGTATGAAGATGA
ACAAAGCCCTGAAAAGATTATCGAGCTGTATGCGGAGTGCATCAGGCTCTTTCACTCCATCGACATATCG
GATTGTCCCTATACGAATAGCTTAGACAGCCGCTTAGCCGAATTGGATTACTTACTGAATAACGATCTGG
CCGATGTGGATTGCGAAAACTGGGAAGAGGACACTCCATTTAAAGATCCGCGCGAGCTGTATGATTTTTT
AAAGACGGAAAAGCCCGAAGAGGAACTTGTCTTTTCCCACGGCGACCTGGGAGACAGCAACATCTTTGTG
AAAGATGGCAAAGTAAGTGGCTTTATTGATCTTGGGAGAAGCGGCAGGGCGGACAAGTGGTATGACATTG
CCTTCTGCGTCCGGTCGCTCAGGGAGGATATCGGGGAAGAACAGTATGTCGAGCTATTTTTTGACTTACT
GGGGATCAAGCCTGATTGGGAGAAAATAAAATATTATATTTTACTGGATGAATTGTTTTAGCTGTCAGAC
CAAGTTTACTCATATATACTTTAGATTGATTTAAAACTTCATTTTTAATTTAAAAGGATCTAGGTGAAGA
TCCTTTTTGATAATCTCATGACCAAAATCCCTTAACGTGAGTTTTCGTTCCACTGAGCGTCAGACCCCGT
AGAAAAGATCAAAGGATCTTCTTGAGATCCTTTTTTTCTGCGCGTAATCTGCTGCTTGCAAACAAAAAAA
CCACCGCTACCAGCGGTGGTTTGTTTGCCGGATCAAGAGCTACCAACTCTTTTTCCGAAGGTAACTGGCT
TCAGCAGAGCGCAGATACCAAATACTGTTCTTCTAGTGTAGCCGTAGTTAGGCCACCACTTCAAGAACTC
TGTAGCACCGCCTACATACCTCGCTCTGCTAATCCTGTTACCAGTGGCTGCTGCCAGTGGCGATAAGTCG
TGTCTTACCGGGTTGGACTCAAGACGATAGTTACCGGATAAGGCGCAGCGGTCGGGCTGAACGGGGGGTT
CGTGCACACAGCCCAGCTTGGAGCGAACGACCTACACCGAACTGAGATACCTACAGCGTGAGCTATGAGA
AAGCGCCACGCTTCCCGAAGGGAGAAAGGCGGACAGGTATCCGGTAAGCGGCAGGGTCGGAACAGGAGAG
CGCACGAGGGAGCTTCCAGGGGGAAACGCCTGGTATCTTTATAGTCCTGTCGGGTTTCGCCACCTCTGAC
TTGAGCGTCGATTTTTGTGATGCTCGTCAGGGGGGCGGAGCCTATGGAAAAACGCCAGCAACGCGGCCTT
TTTACGGTTCCTGCTCGGATCTGTTGGACCGGACAGTAGTCATGGTTGATGGGCTGCCTGTATCGAGTGG
TGATTTTGTGCCGAGCTGCCGGTCGGGGAGCTGTTGGCTGGCTGGTGGCAGGATATATTGTGGTGTAAAC
AAATTGACGCTTAGACAACTTAATAACACATTGCGGACGTTTTTAATGTACTGGGGTT
